>Addgene plasmid #15672 | PRAS40 (mouse) shRNA | addgene partial sequence | sequence record 22128 | 15672 with LKO.1 5'
TATTCGATTCTTGGCTTTTATATCTTGTGGAAAGGACGAAACACCGGTGAAGCTGAAGCGGAAATATTAC
TCGAGTAATATTTCCGCTTCAGCTTCTTTTTCAATTCTCGACCTCGAGACAAATGGCAGTATTCATCCAC
AATTTTAAAAGAAAAGGGGGGATTGGGGGGTACAGTGCAGGGGAAAGAATAGTAGACATAATAGCAACAG
ACATACAAACTAAAGAATTACAAAAACAAATTACAAAAATTCAAAATTTTCGGGTTTATTACAGGGACAG
CAGAGATCCACTTTGGCCGCGGCTCGAGGGGGTTGGGGTTGCGCCTTTTCCAAGGCAGCCCTGGGTTTGC
GCAGGGACGCGGCTGCTCTGGGCGTGGTTCCGGGAAACGCAGCGGCGCCGACCCTGGGTCTCGCACATTC
TTCACGTCCGTTCGCAGCGTCACCCGGATCTTCGCCGCTACCCTTGTGGGCCCCCCGGCGACGCTTCCTG
CTCCGCCCCTAAGTCGGGAAGGTTCCTTGCGGTTCGCGGCGTGCCGGACGTGACAAACGGAAGCCGCACG
TCTCACTAGTACCCTCGCAGACGGACAGCGCCAGGGAGCAATGGCAGCGCGCCGACCGCGATGGGCTGTG
GCCAATAGCGGCTGCTCAGCAGGGCGCGCCGAGAGCAGCGGCCGGGAAGGGGCGGTGCGGGAGGCGGGGT
GTGGGGCGGTAGTGTGGGCCCTGTTCCTGCCCGCGCGGTGTTCCGCATTCTGCAAGCCTCCGGAGCGCAC
GTCGGCAGTCGGCTCCCTCGTTGACCGAATCACCGACCTCTCTCCCCAGGGGGGATCCACCGGGAGCTTA
CCATGACCGAGTACAAGCCCACGGTGCGCTCGCACCGCGACACTCCCAGGGCGTAAG
