[The description below was written by a language model from this plasmid's Addgene catalogue record.]
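Description:
PRAS40 (mouse) shRNA is a lentiviral RNA interference plasmid built on the pLKO.1 backbone, designed to knock down mouse PRAS40 (gene symbol Akt1s1, also called Akt1S or Lobe) in mammalian cells. It is propagated in E. coli as a high-copy plasmid under ampicillin selection, and it carries a puromycin resistance marker for selecting transduced or transfected mammalian cells. No feature table accompanies the record, so individual elements such as promoters and viral sequences are not itemised. In general, pLKO.1 is a transfer vector in which lentiviral long terminal repeats and a packaging signal flank the shRNA cassette, with the hairpin normally transcribed from a human U6 RNA polymerase III promoter. It has to be co-delivered with separate packaging and envelope plasmids to produce infectious but replication-incompetent particles.

The payload is a 59 bp insert made from annealed oligonucleotides that encode a short hairpin RNA. This was cloned between the AgeI and EcoRI sites of the backbone, with AgeI retained and EcoRI destroyed in the process. According to the depositor, the hairpin targets bases 753–773 of the mouse PRAS40 transcript. Once expressed, the hairpin is processed by the cellular RNAi machinery into a small interfering RNA that directs degradation of the Akt1s1 mRNA.

The construct is suited to stable depletion of PRAS40 in mouse cells, either by viral transduction followed by puromycin selection or by direct transfection. The associated publication examined PRAS40 as a direct inhibitor of substrate binding to mTORC1, so the plasmid serves as a loss-of-function tool for studying the regulation of mTORC1 kinase activity.
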