Addgene plasmid #15672: PRAS40 (mouse) shRNA
Depositing lab: John Lawrence. Depositing organization: University of Virginia. Publication: PRAS40 regulates mTORC1 kinase activity by functioning as a direct inhibitor of substrate binding. Wang L, Harris TE, Roth RA, Lawrence JC. J Biol Chem. 2007 Jul 6. 282(27):20036-44. 10.1074/jbc.M702376200 PubMed 17510057.
Backbone
  Vector backbone: pLKO.1
  Backbone manufacturer: Available at Addgene (#8453)
  Backbone size w/o insert (bp): 7032
  Vector type: Mammalian Expression, Lentiviral, RNAi
  Selectable markers: Puromycin
Growth in bacteria
  Bacterial resistance: Ampicillin, 100 μg/mL
  Growth temperature: 37°C
  Growth strain: DH5alpha
  Copy number: High Copy
Gene/Insert
  Gene/Insert name: PRAS40 shRNA (alt names: Akt1S shRNA; PRAS40)
  Species: M. musculus (mouse)
  Insert size (bp): 59
  GenBank ID: NM_026270
  Entrez Gene: Akt1s1 (a.k.a. 1110012J22Rik, AI227026, Lobe, Lobel, PRAS40)
  Cloning method: Restriction Enzyme; 5′ cloning site AgeI (not destroyed); 3′ cloning site EcoRI (destroyed during cloning)
  Sequencing primers: 5′ pLKO.1 5'
Terms and licenses: Academic/Nonprofit Terms; Industry Terms: Not Available to Industry
Depositor comments: Oligonucleotides encoding the short-hairpin RNA expression cassette targeting mouse PRAS40 from base 753-773 (GI:124376717) were annealed and subcloned into pLKO.1. See author's map for shRNA sequence information.
How to cite: PRAS40 (mouse) shRNA was a gift from John Lawrence (Addgene plasmid # 15672 ; http://n2t.net/addgene:15672 ; RRID:Addgene_15672)
